>Addgene plasmid #25678 | pEBB XIAP D148A/W310A | addgene partial sequence | sequence record 31714 | 25678 with hXIAP-Fwd (ggcgacactttcctaattgc)
GCTGTGAGTTCTGATAGGAATTTCCCAAATTCAACAAATCTTCCAAGAAATCCATCCATGGCAGATTATG
AAGCACGGATCTTTACTTTTGGGACATGGATATACTCAGTTAACAAGGAGCAGCTTGCAAGAGCTGGATT
TTATGCTTTAGGTGAAGGTGATAAAGTAAAGTGCTTTCACTGTGGAGGAGGGCTAACTGATGCGAAGCCC
AGTGAAGACCCTTGGGAACAACATGCTAAATGGTATCCAGGGTGCAAATATCTGTTAGAACAGAAGGGAC
AAGAATATATAAACAATATTCATTTAACTCATTCACTTGAGGAGTGTCTGGTAAGAACTACTGAGAAAAC
ACCATCACTAACTAGAAGAATTGATGATACCATCTTCCAAAATCCTATGGTACAAGAAGCTATACGAATG
GGGTTCAGTTTCAAGGACATTAAGAAAATAATGGAGGAAAAAATTCAGATATCTGGGAGCAACTATAAAT
CACTTGAGGTTCTGGTTGCAGATCTAGTGAATGCTCAGAAAGACAGTATGCCAGATGAGTCAAGTCAGAC
TTCATTACAGAAAGAGATTAGTACTGAAGAGCAGCTAAGGCGCCTGCAAGAGGAGAAGCTTTGCAAAATC
TGTATGGATAGAAATATTGCTATCGTTTTTGTTCCTTGTGGACATCTAGTCACTTGTAAACAATGTGCTG
AAGCAGTTGACAAGTGTCCCATGTGCTACACAGTCATTACTTTCAAGCAAAAAATTTTTATGTCTTAATC
TAACTCTATAGTAGGCATGTTATGTTGTTCTTATTACCCTGATTGAATGTGTGATGTGAACTGACTTTAA
GTAATCAGGATTGAATTCGATATCAAGCTTATCGATGCGGCCGCGACTCTAGAGTG
