>Addgene plasmid #25678 | pEBB XIAP D148A/W310A | addgene partial sequence | sequence record 31715 | 25678 with EF-1A-f
CTCTAGAGATCCCTCGACCTCGAGATCCATTGTGCTGGATCCATGACTTTTAACAGTTTTGAAGGATCTA
AAACTTGTGTACCTGCAGACATCAATAAGGAAGAAGAATTTGTAGAAGAGTTTAATAGATTAAAAACTTT
TGCTAATTTTCCAAGTGGTAGTCCTGTTTCAGCATCAACACTGGCACGAGCAGGGTTTCTTTATACTGGT
GAAGGAGATACCGTGCGGTGCTTTAGTTGTCATGCAGCTGTAGATAGATGGCAATATGGAGACTCAGCAG
TTGGAAGACACAGGAAAGTATCCCCAAATTGCAGATTTATCAACGGCTTTTATCTTGAAAATAGTGCCAC
GCAGTCTACAAATTCTGGTATCCAGAATGGTCAGTACAAAGTTGAAAACTATCTGGGAAGCAGAGATCAT
TTTGCCTTAGACAGGCCATCTGAGACACATGCAGACTATCTTTTGAGAACTGGGCAGGTTGTAGCTATAT
CAGACACCATATACCCGAGGAACCCTGCCATGTATAGTGAAGAAGCTAGATTAAAGTCCTTTCAGAACTG
GCCAGACTATGCTCACCTAACCCCAAGAGAGTTAGCAAGTGCTGGACTCTACTACACAGGTATTGGTGAC
CAAGTGCAGTGCTTTTGTTGTGGTGGAAAACTGNNAATTGGGAACCTTGTGATCGTGCCTGGTCAGAACA
CAGGCGACACTTTCCTAATTGCTTCTTTGTTTTGGGCCGGAATCTTAATATTCGAAGTGAATCTGATGCT
GTGAGTTCTGATAGGAATTTCCCAAATTCAACAAATCTTCCAAGAAATCCATCCATGGCAGATTATGAAG
CACGGATCTTTACTTTTGGGACAT
