[The description below was written by a language model from this plasmid's Addgene catalogue record.]
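Description:
pEBB XIAP D148A/W310A is a mammalian expression plasmid built on the pEBB backbone (about 5.35 kb without insert) and carrying a roughly 1.5 kb human XIAP coding sequence (also known as hILP or BIRC4), cloned by restriction digestion between BamHI and NotI sites. It is maintained in E. coli as a high-copy plasmid under ampicillin selection. The record does not explicitly name the promoter, origin of replication or any mammalian selection marker, and no feature table is provided. The use of an EF-1α forward primer for 5′ sequencing suggests that the insert sits downstream of an EF-1α promoter. No epitope tag or reporter is recorded.

The insert encodes X-linked inhibitor of apoptosis with two alanine substitutions, D148A and W310A. According to the depositor's notes, the construct was made by site-directed mutagenesis of an existing pEBB XIAP D148A plasmid to convert tryptophan 310 to alanine, and the resulting double mutant no longer binds caspases 3, 7 and 9 or the antagonist Smac. In general terms, D148 lies in the region preceding the BIR2 domain, which is involved in inhibiting the effector caspases 3 and 7. W310 lies in BIR3, which engages caspase 9 and Smac. The combined mutations therefore remove XIAP's direct caspase-inhibitory activity. In line with the associated publication's theme of uncoupling XIAP's signaling and caspase-inhibitory properties, the plasmid is suited to transfection experiments in mammalian cells that ask which XIAP functions persist without caspase binding, typically alongside wild-type and single-mutant versions.
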