Addgene plasmid #25678: pEBB XIAP D148A/W310A
Depositing lab: Colin Duckett. Depositing organization: University of Michigan. Publication: Uncoupling of the signaling and caspase-inhibitory properties of X-linked inhibitor of apoptosis. Lewis J, Burstein E, Reffey SB, Bratton SB, Roberts AB, Duckett CS. J Biol Chem. 2004 Mar 5. 279(10):9023-9. 10.1074/jbc.M312891200 PubMed 14701799.
Backbone
  Vector backbone: pEBB
  Backbone manufacturer: Baltimore Lab
  Backbone size w/o insert (bp): 5353
  Vector type: Mammalian Expression
Growth in bacteria
  Bacterial resistance: Ampicillin, 100 μg/mL
  Growth temperature: 37°C
  Growth strain: DH5alpha
  Copy number: High Copy
Gene/Insert
  Gene/Insert name: XIAP (alt name: hILP)
  Species: H. sapiens (human)
  Insert size (bp): 1500
  Mutation: D148A W310A
  GenBank ID: HSU32974
  Entrez Gene: XIAP (a.k.a. API3, BIRC4, IAP-3, ILP1, MIHA, XLP2, hIAP-3, hIAP3)
  Cloning method: Restriction Enzyme; 5′ cloning site BamHI (unknown if destroyed); 3′ cloning site NotI (unknown if destroyed)
  Sequencing primers: 5′ EF-1a Forward; 3′ M13_puc_F
Terms and licenses: Academic/Nonprofit Terms; Industry Terms: Not Available to Industry
Depositor comments: Site-directed mutagenesis was performed on pEBB XIAP D148A to change W310 to Ala (TGG to GCG). This mutation disrupts caspase 3, 7 and 9 and Smac binding to XIAP. #719
How to cite: pEBB XIAP D148A/W310A was a gift from Colin Duckett (Addgene plasmid # 25678 ; http://n2t.net/addgene:25678 ; RRID:Addgene_25678)
